Addgene plasmid #99249: pVAX1/mTyr-Cre
Purpose: Expresses Cre recombinase under tyrosinase promoter
Depositing lab: Christian Blank. Depositing organization: Netherlands Cancer Institute. Publication: Dermal Delivery of Constructs Encoding Cre Recombinase to Induce Skin Tumors in PtenLoxP/LoxP;BrafCA/+ Mice. Deken MA, Song JY, Gadiot J, Bins AD, Kroon P, Verbrugge I, Blank CU. Int J Mol Sci. 2016 Dec 20;17(12). pii: E2149. doi: 10.3390/ijms17122149. PubMed 27999416.
Backbone
  Vector backbone: pVAX1
  Backbone manufacturer: Life Technologies
  Total vector size (bp): 3945
  Modifications to backbone: no CMV, added mTyr enh/prom and Cre
  Vector type: Mammalian Expression
Growth in bacteria
  Bacterial resistance: Kanamycin, 50 μg/mL
  Growth temperature: 37°C
  Growth strain: DH5alpha
  Copy number: Unknown
Gene/Insert 1
  Gene/Insert name: Cre recombinase
  Insert size (bp): 1085
  Tag / fusion protein: Myc (C terminal on insert)
  Cloning method: Restriction Enzyme; 5′ cloning site XbaI (not destroyed); 3′ cloning site ApaI (not destroyed)
  Sequencing primers: 5′ GATGTACGGGCCAGATATACGCG; 3′ AGTGGGAGTGGCACCTTCCAG
Gene/Insert 2
  Gene/Insert name: mTyr enh/prom
  Species: M. musculus (mouse), Synthetic
  Insert size (bp): 560
  Cloning method: Restriction Enzyme; 5′ cloning site NotI (not destroyed); 3′ cloning site XhoI (not destroyed)
  Sequencing primers: 5′ GATGTACGGGCCAGATATACGCG; 3′ AGTGGGAGTGGCACCTTCCAG
Resource information
  A portion of this plasmid was derived from a plasmid made by: For 1 gene in the plasmid (Cre), it originally came from a plasmid originating from Addgene (Connie Cepko)
Terms and licenses: Academic/Nonprofit Terms; Industry Terms: Not Available to Industry
How to cite: pVAX1/mTyr-Cre was a gift from Christian Blank (Addgene plasmid # 99249 ; http://n2t.net/addgene:99249 ; RRID:Addgene_99249)
