[The description below was written by a language model from this plasmid's Addgene catalogue record and pLannotate feature annotations shown in this document.]
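Description:
pVAX1/mTyr-Cre is a 3,945 bp mammalian expression plasmid built on pVAX1, a compact backbone designed for direct DNA delivery. It replicates in E. coli from a high-copy ColE1/pUC-type origin and is selected with kanamycin through the Tn5 aminoglycoside phosphotransferase (NeoR/KanR) gene. The backbone's CMV promoter was removed. The sequence annotation is consistent with this, finding only a roughly 20 bp remnant of the CMV enhancer just downstream of the origin.

In place of CMV, the plasmid carries a mouse tyrosinase enhancer/promoter element of about 560 bp, listed as mouse-derived and synthetic and cloned between NotI and XhoI. The automated feature table does not annotate this element, but the unannotated stretch between the CMV remnant and the Cre coding sequence is where it would be expected to lie. Downstream sits bacteriophage P1 Cre recombinase, inserted XbaI to ApaI and recorded as carrying a C-terminal Myc tag. The tag is also not called in the feature table. Transcripts terminate at the bovine growth hormone polyadenylation signal. The Cre sequence was taken from an earlier deposited plasmid.

Because tyrosinase regulatory sequences are active in the melanocyte lineage, the design is meant to restrict Cre expression to melanocytes after the naked plasmid is delivered to tissue. The associated publication concerns dermal delivery of Cre-encoding constructs to induce skin tumours in mice carrying loxP-flanked Pten and a Cre-activatable Braf allele. In that setting, local Cre expression would recombine the conditional alleles at the application site, without a germline Cre driver.
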