Features (pLannotate 1.2.2; 7 found; start..end, strand, type, name):
      1..589     +  rep_origin     ori: high-copy-number ColE1/pMB1/pBR322/pUC origin of replication
    690..709     +  enhancer       CMV enhancer (fragment): human cytomegalovirus immediate early enhancer
   1329..2353    +  CDS            Cre (fragment): site-specific recombinase Cre is a site-specific recombinase from bacteriophage P1. Recombination occurs at loxP sequences.
   2430..2654    +  polyA_signal   bGH poly(A) signal: bovine growth hormone polyadenylation signal
   2827..3621    +  CDS            NeoR/KanR: aminoglycoside phosphotransferase from Tn5; aph(3')-II (or nptII); confers resistance to neomycin, kanamycin, and G418 (Geneticin®)
   3642..3692    -  misc_feature   bom (fragment): basis of mobility region from pBR322
   3719..3807    +  promoter       AmpR promoter (fragment): bla
>Addgene plasmid #99249 | pVAX1/mTyr-Cre | addgene full sequence | sequence record 200048 | Addgene NGS Result
TTGAGATCCTTTTTTTCTGCGCGTAATCTGCTGCTTGCAAACAAAAAAACCACCGCTACCAGCGGTGGTT
TGTTTGCCGGATCAAGAGCTACCAACTCTTTTTCCGAAGGTAACTGGCTTCAGCAGAGCGCAGATACCAA
ATACTGTTCTTCTAGTGTAGCCGTAGTTAGGCCACCACTTCAAGAACTCTGTAGCACCGCCTACATACCT
CGCTCTGCTAATCCTGTTACCAGTGGCTGCTGCCAGTGGCGATAAGTCGTGTCTTACCGGGTTGGACTCA
AGACGATAGTTACCGGATAAGGCGCAGCGGTCGGGCTGAACGGGGGGTTCGTGCACACAGCCCAGCTTGG
AGCGAACGACCTACACCGAACTGAGATACCTACAGCGTGAGCTATGAGAAAGCGCCACGCTTCCCGAAGG
GAGAAAGGCGGACAGGTATCCGGTAAGCGGCAGGGTCGGAACAGGAGAGCGCACGAGGGAGCTTCCAGGG
GGAAACGCCTGGTATCTTTATAGTCCTGTCGGGTTTCGCCACCTCTGACTTGAGCGTCGATTTTTGTGAT
GCTCGTCAGGGGGGCGGAGCCTATGGAAAAACGCCAGCAACGCGGCCTTTTTACGGTTCCTGGCCTTTTG
CTGGCCTTTTGCTCACATGTTCTTGCTGCTTCGCGATGTACGGGCCAGATATACGCGTTGACATTGATTA
TTGACTAGTCCAGTGTGGTGGAATTCTGCAGATATCCAGCACAGTGGCGGCCGCCCTGCAGGTCATAGTT
CCTGCCAGCTGACTTTGTCAAGACAGTGATGTCTGTGTTCCAGCAGTTGTTCTGAGTATCCTTTTCATTA
TCCACTGTCCTTTCTTCTTAAATTCCACCCCCAACATTGTAAATAGCTTCTTTCTTAAACTCTGTTCAAA
GAACCAGCTTGAGTGTGTCAGCTGCTTCCTGCTGGGGTCCTGGCAAACCACTAGTGACCTTTATTCATAA
GAGATGATGTATTCTTGATACTACTTCTCATTTGCAAATTCCAATTATTATTAATTTCATATCAATTAGA
ATAATATATCTTCCTTCAATTTAGTTACCTCACTATGGGCTATGTACAAACTCCAAGAAAAAGTTAGTCA
TGTGCTTTGCAGAAGATAAAAGCTTAGTGTAAAACAGGCTGAGAGTATTTGATGTAAGAAGGGGAGTGGT
TATATAGGTCTTAGCCAAAACATGTGATAGTCACTCCAGGGGTTGCTGGAAAAGAAGTCTGTGACACTCA
TTAACCTATTGGTGCAGAATTTGAATGATCTAAAGGAGACCTCGAGTCTAGATGAGCCGCCACCATGGCC
AATTTACTGACCGTACACCAAAATTTGCCTGCATTACCGGTCGATGCAACGAGTGATGAGGTTCGCAAGA
ACCTGATGGACATGTTCAGGGATCGCCAGGCGTTTTCTGAGCATACCTGGAAAATGCTTCTGTCCGTTTG
CCGGTCGTGGGCGGCATGGTGCAAGTTGAATAACCGGAAATGGTTTCCCGCAGAACCTGAAGATGTTCGC
GATTATCTTCTATATCTTCAGGCGCGCGGTCTGGCAGTAAAAACTATCCAGCAACATTTGGGCCAGCTAA
ACATGCTTCATCGTCGGTCCGGGCTGCCACGACCAAGTGACAGCAATGCTGTTTCACTGGTTATGCGGCG
GATCCGAAAAGAAAACGTTGATGCCGGTGAACGTGCAAAACAGGCTCTAGCGTTCGAACGCACTGATTTC
GACCAGGTTCGTTCACTCATGGAAAATAGCGATCGCTGCCAGGATATACGTAATCTGGCATTTCTGGGGA
TTGCTTATAACACCCTGTTACGTATAGCCGAAATTGCCAGGATCAGGGTTAAAGATATCTCACGTACTGA
CGGTGGGAGAATGTTAATCCATATTGGCAGAACGAAAACGCTGGTTAGCACCGCAGGTGTAGAGAAGGCA
CTTAGCCTGGGGGTAACTAAACTGGTCGAGCGATGGATTTCCGTCTCTGGTGTAGCTGATGATCCGAATA
ACTACCTGTTTTGCCGGGTCAGAAAAAATGGTGTTGCCGCGCCATCTGCCACCAGCCAGCTATCAACTCG
CGCCCTGGAAGGGATTTTTGAAGCAACTCATCGATTGATTTACGGCGCTAAGGATGACTCTGGTCAGAGA
TACCTGGCCTGGTCTGGACACAGTGCCCGTGTCGGAGCCGCGCGAGATATGGCCCGCGCTGGAGTTTCAA
TACCGGAGATCATGCAAGCTGGTGGCTGGACCAATGTAAATATTGTCATGAACTATATCCGTAACCTGGA
TAGTGAAACAGGGGCAATGGTGCGCCTGCTGGAAGATGGCGATGGACCGGTGGAACAAAAACTTATTTCT
GAAGAAGATCTGTGATAGGGGCCCGTTTAAACCCGCTGATCAGCCTCGACTGTGCCTTCTAGTTGCCAGC
CATCTGTTGTTTGCCCCTCCCCCGTGCCTTCCTTGACCCTGGAAGGTGCCACTCCCACTGTCCTTTCCTA
ATAAAATGAGGAAATTGCATCGCATTGTCTGAGTAGGTGTCATTCTATTCTGGGGGGTGGGGTGGGGCAG
GACAGCAAGGGGGAGGATTGGGAAGACAATAGCAGGCATGCTGGGGATGCGGTGGGCTCTATGGCTTCTA
CTGGGCGGTTTTATGGACAGCAAGCGAACCGGAATTGCCAGCTGGGGCGCCCTCTGGTAAGGTTGGGAAG
CCCTGCAAAGTAAACTGGATGGCTTTCTTGCCGCCAAGGATCTGATGGCGCAGGGGATCAAGCTCTGATC
AAGAGACAGGATGAGGATCGTTTCGCATGATTGAACAAGATGGATTGCACGCAGGTTCTCCGGCCGCTTG
GGTGGAGAGGCTATTCGGCTATGACTGGGCACAACAGACAATCGGCTGCTCTGATGCCGCCGTGTTCCGG
CTGTCAGCGCAGGGGCGCCCGGTTCTTTTTGTCAAGACCGACCTGTCCGGTGCCCTGAATGAACTGCAAG
ACGAGGCAGCGCGGCTATCGTGGCTGGCCACGACGGGCGTTCCTTGCGCAGCTGTGCTCGACGTTGTCAC
TGAAGCGGGAAGGGACTGGCTGCTATTGGGCGAAGTGCCGGGGCAGGATCTCCTGTCATCTCACCTTGCT
CCTGCCGAGAAAGTATCCATCATGGCTGATGCAATGCGGCGGCTGCATACGCTTGATCCGGCTACCTGCC
CATTCGACCACCAAGCGAAACATCGCATCGAGCGAGCACGTACTCGGATGGAAGCCGGTCTTGTCGATCA
GGATGATCTGGACGAAGAGCATCAGGGGCTCGCGCCAGCCGAACTGTTCGCCAGGCTCAAGGCGAGCATG
CCCGACGGCGAGGATCTCGTCGTGACCCATGGCGATGCCTGCTTGCCGAATATCATGGTGGAAAATGGCC
GCTTTTCTGGATTCATCGACTGTGGCCGGCTGGGTGTGGCGGACCGCTATCAGGACATAGCGTTGGCTAC
CCGTGATATTGCTGAAGAGCTTGGCGGCGAATGGGCTGACCGCTTCCTCGTGCTTTACGGTATCGCCGCT
CCCGATTCGCAGCGCATCGCCTTCTATCGCCTTCTTGACGAGTTCTTCTGAATTATTAACGCTTACAATT
TCCTGATGCGGTATTTTCTCCTTACGCATCTGTGCGGTATTTCACACCGCATCAGGTGGCACTTTTCGGG
GAAATGTGCGCGGAACCCCTATTTGTTTATTTTTCTAAATACATTCAAATATGTATCCGCTCATGAGACA
ATAACCCTGATAAATGCTTCAATAATAGCACGTGCTAAAACTTCATTTTTAATTTAAAAGGATCTAGGTG
AAGATCCTTTTTGATAATCTCATGACCAAAATCCCTTAACGTGAGTTTTCGTTCCACTGAGCGTCAGACC
CCGTAGAAAAGATCAAAGGATCTTC
